>Addgene plasmid #173726 | pBID2_Gateway>Gal4 | addgene full sequence | sequence record 341733 | Addgene NGS Result
CTAAATTGTAAGCGTTAATATTTTGTTAAAATTCGCGTTAAATTTTTGTTAAATCAGCTCATTTTTTAAC
CAATAGGCCGAAATCGGCAAAATCCCTTATAAATCAAAAGAATAGACCGAGATAGGGT
[37 nt withheld, positions 129-165]
AAAGAACGTGGACTCCAACGTCAAAGG
[49 nt withheld, positions 193-241]
T
[91 nt withheld, positions 243-333]
G
[124 nt withheld, positions 335-458]
CCCATTCGCCATTCAGGCTGCGCAACTGTTGGGAAGGGCGATCGGTGCGGGCCTCTTCGCTATTACGCCA
GCTGGCGAAAGGGGGATGTGCTGCAAGGCGATTAAGTTGGGTAACGCCAGGGTTTTCCCAGTCACGACGT
TGTAAAACGACGGCCAGTGAATTGTAATACGACTCACTATAGGGCGAATTGGGTACGTACCGGGCCCCTA
GTATGTATGTAAGTTAATAAAACCCATTTTTGCGGAAAGTAGATAAAAAAAACATTTTTTTTTTTTACTG
CACTGGATATCATTGAACTTATCTGATCAGTTTTAAATTTACTTCGATCCAAGGGTATTTGATGTACCAG
GTTCTTTCGATTACCTCTCACTCAAAATGACATTCCACTCAAAGTCAGCGCTGTTTGCCTCCTTCTCTGT
CCACAGAAATATCGCCGTCTCTTTCGCCGCTGCGTCCGCTATCTCTTTCGCCACCGTTTGTAGCGTTACG
TAGCGTCAATGTCCGCCTTCAGTTGCATTTTGTCAGCGGTTTCGTGACGAAGCTCCAAGCGGTTTACGCC
ATCAATTAAACACAAAGTGCTGTGCCAAAACTCCTCTCGCTTCTTATTTTTGTTTGTTTTTTGAGTGATT
GGGGTGGTGATTGGTTTTGGGTGGGTAAGCAGGGGAAAGTGTGAAAAATCCCGGCAATGGGCCAAGAGGA
TCAGGAGCTATTAATTCGCGGAGGCAGCAAACACCCATCTGCCGAGCATCTGAACAATGTGAGTAGTACA
TGTGCATACATCTTAAGTTCACTTGATCTATAGGAACTGCGATTGCAACATCAAATTGTCTGCGGCGTGA
GAACTGCGACCCACAAAAATCCCAAACCGCAATTGCACAAACAAATAGTGACACGAAACAGATTATTCTG
GTAGCTGTTCTCGCTATATAAGACAATTTTTGAGATCATATCATGATCAAGACATCTAAAGGCATTCATT
TTCGACTATATTCTTTTTTACAAAAAATATAACAACCAGATATTTTAAGCTGATCCTAGATGCACAAAAA
ATAAATAAAAGTATAAACCTACTTCGTAGGATACTTCGGGGTACTTTTTGTTCGGGGTTAGATGAGCATA
ACGCTTGTAGTTGATATTTGAGATCCCCTATCATTGCAGGGTGACAGCGGAGCGGCTTCGCAGAGCTGCA
TTAACCAGGGCTTCGGGCAGGCCAAAAACTACGGCACGCTCCGGCCACCCAGTCCGCCGGAGGACTCCGG
TTCAGGGAGCGGCCAACTAGCCGAGAACCTCACCTATGCCTGGCACAATATGGACATCTTTGGGGCGGTC
AATCAGCCGGGCTCCGGATGGCGGCAGCTGGTCAACCGGACACGCGGACTATTCTGCAACGAGCGACACA
TACCGGCGCCCAGGAAACATTTGCTCAAGAACGGTGAGTTTCTATTCGCAGTCGGCTGATCTGTGTGAAA
TCTTAATAAAGGGTCCAATTACCAATTTGAAACTCAGTTTGCGGCGTGGCCTATCCGGGCGAACTTTTGG
CCGTGATGGGCAGTTCCGGTGCCGGAAAGACGACCCTGCTGAATGCCCTTGCCTTTCGATCGCCGCAGGG
CATCCAAGTATCGCCATCCGGGATGCGACTGCTCAATGGCCAACCTGTGGACGCCAAGGAGATGCAGGCC
AGGTGCGCCTATGTCCAGCAGGATGACCTCTTTATCGGCTCCCTAACGGCCAGGGAACACCTGATTTTCC
AAGCCATGGTGCGGATGCCACGACATCTGACCTATCGGCAGCGAGTGGCCCGCGTGGATCAGGTGATCCA
GGAGCTTTCGCTCAGCAAATGTCAGCACACGATCATCGGTGTGCCCGGCAGGGTGAAAGGTCTGTCCGGC
GGAGAAAGGAAGCGTCTGGCATTCGCCTCCGAGGCTCTAACCGATCCGCCGCTTCTGATCTGCGATGAGC
CCACCTCCGGACTGGACTCCTTTACCGCCCACAGCGTCGTCCAGGTGCTGAAGAAGCTGTCGCAGAAGGG
CAAGACCGTCATCCTGACCATTCATCAGCCGTCTTCCGAGCTGTTTGAGCTCTTTGACAAGATCCTTCTG
ATGGCCGAGGGCAGGGTAGCTTTCTTGGGCACTCCCAGCGAAGCCGTCGACTTCTTTTCCTAGTGAGTTC
GATGTGTTTATTAAGGGTATCTAGTATTACATAACATCTCAACTCCTATCCAGCGTGGGTGCCCAGTGTC
CTACCAACTACAATCCGGCGGACTTTTACGTACAGGTGTTGGCCGTTGTGCCCGGACGGGAGATCGAGTC
CCGTGATCGGATCGCCAAGATATGCGACAATTTTGCCATTAGCAAAGTAGCCCGGGATATGGAGCAGTTG
TTGGCCACCAAAAATCTGGAGAAGCCACTGGAGCAGCCGGAGAATGGGTACACCTACAAGGCCACCTGGT
TCATGCAGTTCCGGGCGGTCCTGTGGCGATCCTGGCTGTCGGTGCTCAAGGAACCACTCCTCGTAAAAGT
GCGACTTATTCAGACAACGGTGAGTGGTTCCAGTGGAAACAAATGATATAACGCTTACAATTCTTGGAAA
CAAATTCGCTAGATTTTAGATAGAATTGCCTGATTCCACACCCTTCTTAGTTTTTTTCAATGAGATGTAT
AGTTTATAGTTTTGCAGAAGATAAATAAATTTCATTTAACTCGCGAATATTAATGAGATGCGAGTAACAT
TTTAATTTGCAGATGGTTGCCATCTTGATTGGCCTCATCTTTTTGGGCCAACAACTCACGCAAGTGGGTG
TGATGAATATCAACGGAGCCATCTTCCTCTTCCTGACCAACATGACCTTTCAAAACGTCTTTGCCACGAT
AAATGTAAGTCATGTTTAGAATACATTTGCATTTCAATAATTTACTAACTTTCTAATGAATCGATTCGAT
TTAGGTGTTCACCTCAGAGCTGCCAGTTTTTATGAGGGAGGCCCGAAGTCGACTTTATCGCTGTGACACA
TACTTTCTGGGCAAAACGATTGCCGAATTGCCGCTTTTTCTCACAGTGCCACTGGTCTTCACGGCGATTG
CCTATCCGATGATCGGACTGCGGGCCGGAGTGCTGCACTTCTTCAACTGCCTGGCGCTGGTCACTCTGGT
GGCCAATGTGTCAACGTCCTTCGGATATCTAATATCCTGCGCCAGCTCCTCGACCTCGATGGCGCTGTCT
GTGGGTCCGCCGGTTATCATACCATTCCTGCTCTTTGGCGGCTTCTTCTTGAACTCGGGCTCGGTGCCAG
TATACCTCAAATGGTTGTCGTACCTCTCATGGTTCCGTTACGCCAACGAGGGTCTGCTGATTAACCAATG
GGCGGACGTGGAGCCGGGCGAAATTAGCTGCACATCGTCGAACACCACGTGCCCCAGTTCGGGCAAGGTC
ATCCTGGAGACGCTTAACTTCTCCGCCGCCGATCTGCCGCTGGACTACGTGGGTCTGGCCATTCTCATCG
TGAGCTTCCGGGTGCTCGCATATCTGGCTCTAAGACTTCGGGCCCGACGCAAGGAGTAGCCGACATATAT
CCGAAATAACTGCTTGTTTTTTTTTTTTACCATTATTACCATCGTGTTTACTGTTTATTGCCCCCTCAAA
AAGCTAATGTAATTATATTTGTGCCAATAAAAACAAGATATGACCTATAGAATACAAGTATTTCCCCTTC
GAACATCCCCACAAGTAGACTTTGGATTTGTCTTCTAACCAAAAGACTTACACACCTGCATACCTTACAT
CAAAAACTCGTTTATCGCTACATAAAACACCGGGATATATTTTTTATATACATACTTTTCAAATCGCGCG
CCCTCTTCATAATTCACCTCCACCACACCACGTTTCGTAGTTGCTCTTTCGCTGTCTCCCACCCGCTCTC
CGCAACACATTCACCTTTTGTTCGACGACCTTGGAGCGACTGTCGTTAGTTCCGCGCGATTCGGTTCGCT
CAAATGGTTCCGAGTGGTTCATTTCGTCTCAATAGAAATTAGTAATAAATATTTGTATGTACAATTTATT
TGCTCCAATATATTTGTATATATTTCCCTCACAGCTATATTTATTCTAATTTAATATTATGACTTTTTAA
GGTAATTTTTTGTGACCTGTTCGGAGTGATTAGCGTTACAATTTGAACTGAAAGTGACATCCAGTGTTTG
TTCCTTGTGTAGATGCATCTCAAAAAAATGGTGGGCATAATAGTGTTGTTTATATATATCAAAAATAACA
ACTATAATAATAAGAATACATTTAATTTAGAAAATGCTTGGATTTCACTGGAACTAGGCTAGCATAACTT
CGTATAATGTATGCTATACGAAGTTATGCTAGCGGATCCTGGCCACGTAATAAGTGTGCGTTGAATTTAT
TCGCAAAAACATTGCATATTTTCGGCAAAGTAAAATTTTGTTGCATACCTTATCAAAAAATAAGTGCTGC
ATACTTTTTAGAGAAACCAAATAATTTTTTATTGCATACCCGTTTTTAATAAAATACATTGCATACCCTC
TTTTAATAAAAAATATTGCATACTTTGACGAAACAAATTTTCGTTGCATACCCAATAAAAGATTATTATA
TTGCATACCCGTTTTTAATAAAATACATTGCATACCCTCTTTTAATAAAAAATATTGCATACGTTGACGA
AACAAATTTTCGTTGCATACCCAATAAAAGATTATTATATTGCATACCTTTTCTTGCCATACCATTTAGC
CGATCAATTGTGCTCGGCAACAGTATATTTGTGGTGTGCCAACCAACAACAGATCTGAATTCGCTTAATT
AAACAAGTTTGTACAAAAAAGCTGAACGAGAAACGTAAAATGATATAAATATCAATATATTAAATTAGAT
TTTGCATAAAAAACAGACTACATAATACTGTAAAACACAACATATCCAGTCACTATGGCGGCCGCATTAG
GCACCCCAGGCTTTACACTTTATGCTTCCGGCTCGTATAATGTGTGGATTTTGAGTTAGGATCCGTCGAG
ATTTTCAGGAGCTAAGGAAGCTAAAATGGAGAAAAAAATCACTGGATATACCACCGTTGATATATCCCAA
TGGCATCGTAAAGAACATTTTGAGGCATTTCAGTCAGTTGCTCAATGTACCTATAACCAGACCGTTCAGC
TGGATATTACGGCCTTTTTAAAGACCGTAAAGAAAAATAAGCACAAGTTTTATCCGGCCTTTATTCACAT
TCTTGCCCGCCTGATGAATGCTCATCCGGAATTCCGTATGGCAATGAAAGACGGTGAGCTGGTGATATGG
GATAGTGTTCACCCTTGTTACACCGTTTTCCATGAGCAAACTGAAACGTTTTCATCGCTCTGGAGTGAAT
ACCACGACGATTTCCGGCAGTTTCTACACATATATTCGCAAGATGTGGCGTGTTACGGTGAAAACCTGGC
CTATTTCCCTAAAGGGTTTATTGAGAATATGTTTTTCGTCTCAGCCAATCCCTGGGTGAGTTTCACCAGT
TTTGATTTAAACGTGGCCAATATGGACAACTTCTTCGCCCCCGTTTTCACCATGGGCAAATATTATACGC
AAGGCGACAAGGTGCTGATGCCGCTGGCGATTCAGGTTCATCATGCCGTTTGTGATGGCTTCCATGTCGG
CAGAATGCTTAATGAATTACAACAGTACTGCGATGAGTGGCAGGGCGGGGCGTAAACGCGTGGATCCGGC
TTACTAAAAGCCAGATAACAGTATGCGTATTTGCGCGCTGATTTTTGCGGTATAAGAATATATACTGATA
TGTATACCCGAAGTATGTCAAAAAGAGGTATGCTATGAAGCAGCGTATTACAGTGACAGTTGACAGCGAC
AGCTATCAGTTGCTCAAGGCATATATGATGTCAATATCTCCGGTCTGGTAAGCACAACCATGCAGAATGA
AGCCCGTCGTCTGCGTGCCGAACGCTGGAAAGCGGAAAATCAGGAAGGGATGGCTGAGGTCGCCCGGTTT
ATTGAAATGAACGGCTCTTTTGCTGACGAGAACAGGGGCTGGTGAAATGCAGTTTAAGGTTTACACCTAT
AAAAGAGAGAGCCGTTATCGTCTGTTTGTGGATGTACAGAGTGATATTATTGACACGCCCGGGCGACGGA
TGGTGATCCCCCTGGCCAGTGCACGTCTGCTGTCAGATAAAGTCTCCCGTGAACTTTACCCGGTGGTGCA
TATCGGGGATGAAAGCTGGCGCATGATGACCACCGATATGGCCAGTGTGCCGGTCTCCGTTATCGGGGAA
GAAGTGGCTGATCTCAGCCACCGCGAAAATGACATCAAAAACGCCATTAACCTGATGTTCTGGGGAATAT
AAATGTCAGGCTCCCTTATACACAGCCAGTCTGCAGGTCGACCATAGTGACTGGATATGTTGTGTTTTAC
AGTATTATGTAGTCTGTTTTTTATGCAAAATCTAATTTAATATATTGATATTTATATCATTTTACGTTTC
TCGTTCAGCTTTCTTGTACAAAGTGGTGATAAACGGCCGGCCGAGCTCGCCCGGGGATCGAGCGCAGCGG
TATAAAAGGGCGCGGGGTGGCTGAGAGCATCAGTTGTGAATGAATGTTCGAGCCGAGCAGACGTGCCGCT
GCCTTCGTTAATATCCTTTGAATAAGCCAACTTTGAATCACAAGACGCATACCAAACGGTACCAGATCTA
AAAGGTAGGTTCAACCACTGATGCCTAGGCACACCGAAACGACTAACCCTAATTCTTATCCTTTACTTCA
GGCGGCCGCGTTAAACAACTTAAAAAAAAAAATCAAAATGAAGCTGCTGAGTAGTATTGAACAAGCGTGT
GACATATGCCGACTTAAGAAGCTGAAGTGCAGCAAGGAAAAGCCGAAGTGCGCCAAATGTCTTAAGAACA
ATTGGGAGTGCCGGTACTCGCCAAAGACGAAGCGAAGCCCTTTGACACGCGCTCATTTGACTGAAGTGGA
GAGTCGCCTGGAGCGCCTTGAGCAGTTGTTCCTCCTCATTTTTCCCCGTGAAGACCTCGACATGATACTG
AAGATGGATAGTCTCCAAGATATTAAGGCCCTGCTCACTGGCCTGTTTGTTCAGGATAACGTCAACAAGG
ATGCCGTGACGGACCGCCTTGCCTCGGTGGAGACAGATATGCCACTTACCTTGCGGCAGCATCGCATCTC
GGCTACCAGCAGTAGTGAAGAAAGTTCCAATAAGGGTCAACGGCAACTGACGGTATCGATCGACAGTGCG
GCCCACCACGACAACAGCACCATTCCACTGGACTTCATGCCTCGTGACGCACTGCATGGATTTGACTGGA
GCGAGGAGGATGATATGAGCGACGGACTCCCATTCCTGAAGACCGACCCCAATAACAATGGTTTCTTTGG
CGACGGCAGCCTGCTGTGTATCCTGCGAAGTATTGGTTTTAAGCCGGAAAATTACACGAACAGTAATGTC
AATCGTCTTCCCACAATGATCACCGACCGTTACACGCTGGCCAGTCGCAGTACTACAAGCCGCCTGCTGC
AAAGCTATCTTAACAACTTCCACCCCTACTGCCCCATAGTGCATAGTCCTACTCTCATGATGCTTTACAA
CAATCAGATTGAGATAGCATCGAAGGACCAGTGGCAGATCCTCTTCAACTGCATTCTCGCCATCGGCGCT
TGGTGTATTGAAGGCGAGAGCACAGATATCGACGTGTTTTACTATCAAAACGCCAAGTCGCACCTCACCT
CGAAGGTCTTCGAAAGTGGAAGCATTATCCTCGTGACAGCCCTCCATCTGCTGAGTCGTTATACCCAGTG
GCGTCAGAAAACTAATACATCCTACAACTTTCATTCGTTCAGCATTCGGATGGCGATTAGCCTGGGACTT
AATCGTGACCTCCCAAGTAGCTTCAGCGATTCGTCGATCCTGGAACAGCGCCGGAGGATTTGGTGGAGTG
TGTACAGCTGGGAGATCCAGCTGTCCCTCTTGTACGGACGCAGCATTCAGCTGAGTCAGAACACGATTTC
CTTCCCGTCCAGCGTGGACGACGTTCAACGGACAACTACGGGCCCGACCATCTACCACGGTATCATTGAG
ACGGCCCGCTTGCTTCAAGTGTTTACGAAGATTTATGAGCTGGATAAGACAGTGACCGCGGAGAAGAGTC
CGATCTGCGCCAAGAAATGCCTGATGATCTGCAATGAGATAGAGGAGGTGAGCCGCCAGGCACCCAAGTT
CCTGCAGATGGACATAAGCACTACGGCGCTGACTAATCTCCTCAAAGAACACCCCTGGCTGAGTTTCACC
CGCTTCGAGCTGAAGTGGAAACAGCTGAGTCTGATTATATACGTTTTGCGGGACTTTTTCACAAATTTTA
CGCAGAAGAAGTCGCAGCTTGAGCAAGATCAGAACGACCATCAGTCCTACGAGGTAAAGAGGTGCAGCAT
AATGCTCTCCGACGCAGCCCAGCGCACCGTGATGTCGGTGTCGTCCTATATGGACAACCATAATGTGACC
CCTTATTTCGCCTGGAATTGCTCCTACTATTTGTTCAACGCCGTGTTGGTCCCAATCAAGACTCTTCTGA
GCAACTCCAAATCGAACGCCGAGAATAACGAGACAGCACAGCTCTTGCAGCAAATTAACACCGTGTTGAT
GCTGTTGAAGAAACTCGCTACATTCAAGATTCAGACTTGCGAAAAGTACATCCAGGTGTTGGAAGAGGTG
TGCGCCCCATTCCTTCTTTCGCAATGCGCAATTCCCCTCCCGCACATAAGTTACAATAATTCCAACGGCT
CCGCTATCAAGAATATCGTCGGCTCCGCTACAATCGCGCAGTATCCCACGCTGCCTGAGGAAAATGTTAA
CAACATATCGGTGAAGTATGTAAGTCCAGGCAGCGTCGGCCCGAGCCCTGTGCCGCTGAAAAGCGGAGCC
TCCTTCAGCGATCTGGTCAAGCTGCTCAGCAACCGCCCACCATCCCGCAACTCCCCTGTCACTATACCCC
GATCGACCCCGTCGCATCGTAGCGTTACCCCATTCCTGGGACAACAGCAGCAACTGCAGAGTCTGGTGCC
ACTTACGCCCTCGGCATTGTTTGGCGGAGCCAACTTCAACCAGAGTGGTAACATTGCGGACAGCTCCTTG
AGCTTCACGTTTACCAACAGCTCCAACGGTCCAAACTTGATCACGACTCAGACAAACTCCCAGGCATTGT
CCCAGCCCATTGCCAGCTCGAATGTGCATGATAACTTTATGAATAATGAAATTACTGCCTCCAAGATTGA
CGACGGCAACAACAGCAAGCCCCTTTCCCCAGGCTGGACTGACCAGACGGCCTACAATGCTTTCGGTATC
ACCACTGGCATGTTCAACACCACAACGATGGACGACGTATATAACTATCTTTTTGATGATGAGGATACTC
CACCGAACCCAAAGAAGGAGTAGCCTGCAGGAATGAATCGTTTTTAAAATAACAAATCAATTGTTTTATA
ATATTCGTACGATTCTTTGATTATGTAATAAAATGTGATCATTAGGAAGATTACGAAAAATATAAAAAAT
ATGAGTTCTGTGTGTATAACAAATGCTGTAAACGCCACAATTGTGTTTGTTGCAAATAAACCCATGATTA
TTTGATTAAAATTGTTGTTTTCTTTGTTCATAGACAATAGTGTGTTTTGCCTAAACGTGTACTGCATAAA
CTCCATGCGAGTGTATAGCGAGCTAGTGGCTAACGCTTGCCCCACCAAAGTAGATTCGTCAAAATCCTCA
ATTTCATCACCCTCCTCCAAGTTTAACATTTGGCCGTCGGAATTAACTTCTAAAGATGCCACATAATCTA
ATAAATGAAATAGAGATTCAAACGTGGCGTCATCGTCCGTTTCGACCATTTCCGAAAAGAACTCGGGCAT
AAACTCTATGATTTCTCTGGACGTGGTGTTGTCGAAACTCTCAAAGTACGCAGTCAGGAACGTGCGCGAC
ATGTCGTCGGGAAACTCGCGCGGAAACATGTTGTTGTAACCGAACGGGTCCCATAGCGCCAAAACCAAAT
CTGCCAGCGTCAATAGAATGAGCACGATGCCGACAATGGAGCTGGCTTGGATAGCGATTCGAGTTAACTC
TAGAAGATCTTGGCCACGTAATAAGTGTGCGTTGAATTTATTCGCAAAAACATTGCATATTTTCGGCAAA
GTAAAATTTTGTTGCATACCTTATCAAAAAATAAGTGCTGCATACTTTTTAGAGAAACCAAATAATTTTT
TATTGCATACCCGTTTTTAATAAAATACATTGCATACCCTCTTTTAATAAAAAATATTGCATACTTTGAC
GAAACAAATTTTCGTTGCATACCCAATAAAAGATTATTATATTGCATACCCGTTTTTAATAAAATACATT
GCATACCCTCTTTTAATAAAAAATATTGCATACGTTGACGAAACAAATTTTCGTTGCATACCCAATAAAA
GATTATTATATTGCATACCTTTTCTTGCCATACCATTTAGCCGATCAATTGTGCTCGGCAACAGTATATT
TGTGGTGTGCCAACCAACAACGGATCCACTAGTGTCGACGATGTAGGTCACGGTCTCGAAGCCGCGGTGC
GGGTGCCAGGGCGTGCCCTTGGGCTCCCCGGGCGCGTACTCCACCTCACCCATCTGGTCCATCATGATGA
ACGGGTCGAGGTGGCGGTAGTTGATCCCGGCGAACGCGCGGCGCACCGGGAAGCCCTCGCCCTCGAAACC
GCTGGGCGCGGTGGTCACGGTGAGCACGGGACGTGCGACGGCGTCGGCGGGTGCGGATACGCGGGGCAGC
GTCAGCGGGTTCTCGACGGTCACGGCGGGCATGTCGACACTAGTTCTAGCCAGCTTTTGTTCCCTTTAGT
GAGGGTTAATTTCGAGCTTGGCGTAATCATGGTCATAGCTGTTTCCTGTGTGAAATTGTTATCCGCTCAC
AATTCCACACAACATACGAGCCGGAAGCATAAAGTGTAAAGCCTGGGGTGCCTAATGAGTGAGCTAACTC
ACATTAATTGCGTTGCGCTCACTGCCCGCTTTCCAGTCGGGAAACCTGTCGTGCCAGCTGCATTAATGAA
TCGGCCAACGCGCGGGGAGAGGCGGTTTGCGTATTGGGCGCTCTTCCGCTTCCTCGCTCACTGACTCGCT
GCGCTCGGTCGTTCGGCTGCGGCGAGCGGTATCAGCTCACTCAAAGGCGGTAATACGGTTATCCACAGAA
TCAGGGGATAACGCAGGAAAGAACATGTGAGCAAAAGGCCAGCAAAAGGCCAGGAACCGTAAAAAGGCCG
CGTTGCTGGCGTTTTTCCATAGGCTCCGCCCCCCTGACGAGCATCACAAAAATCGACGCTCAAGTCAGAG
GTGGCGAAACCCGACAGGACTATAAAGATACCAGGCGTTTCCCCCTGGAAGCTCCCTCGTGCGCTCTCCT
GTTCCGACCCTGCCGCTTACCGGATACCTGTCCGCCTTTCTCCCTTCGGGAAGCGTGGCGCTTTCTCATA
GCTCACGCTGTAGGTATCTCAGTTCGGTGTAGGTCGTTCGCTCCAAGCTGGGCTGTGTGCACGAACCCCC
CGTTCAGCCCGACCGCTGCGCCTTATCCGGTAACTATCGTCTTGAGTCCAACCCGGTAAGACACGACTTA
TCGCCACTGGCAGCAGCCACTGGTAACAGGATTAGCAGAGCGAGGTATGTAGGCGGTGCTACAGAGTTCT
TGAAGTGGTGGCCTAACTACGGCTACACTAGAAGAACAGTATTTGGTATCTGCGCTCTGCTGAAGCCAGT
TACCTTCGGAAAAAGAGTTGGTAGCTCTTGATCCGGCAAACAAACCACCGCTGGTAGCGGTGGTTTTTTT
GTTTGCAAGCAGCAGATTACGCGCAGAAAAAAAGGATCTCAAGAAGATCCTTTGATCTTTTCTACGGGGT
CTGACGCTCAGTGGAACGAAAACTCACGTTAAGGGATTTTGGTCATGAGATTATCAAAAAGGATCTTCAC
CTAGATCCTTTTAAATTAAAAATGAAGTTTTAAATCAATCTAAAGTATATATGAGTAAACTTGGTCTGAC
AGTTACCAATGCTTAATCAGTGAGGCACCTATCTCAGCGATCTGTCTATTTCGTTCATCCATAGTTGCCT
GACTCCCCGTCGTGTAGATAACTACGATACGGGAGGGCTTACCATCTGGCCCCAGTGCTGCAATGATACC
GCGAGACCCACGCTCACCGGCTCCAGATTTATCAGCAATAAACCAGCCAGCCGGAAGGGCCGAGCGCAGA
AGTGGTCCTGCAACTTTATCCGCCTCCATCCAGTCTATTAATTGTTGCCGGGAAGCTAGAGTAAGTAGTT
CGCCAGTTAATAGTTTGCGCAACGTTGTTGCCATTGCTACAGGCATCGTGGTGTCACGCTCGTCGTTTGG
TATGGCTTCATTCAGCTCCGGTTCCCAACGATCAAGGCGAGTTACATGATCCCCCATGTTGTGCAAAAAA
GCGGTTAGCTCCTTCGGTCCTCCGATCGTTGTCAGAAGTAAGTTGGCCGCAGTGTTATCACTCATGGTTA
TGGCAGCACTGCATAATTCTCTTACTGTCATGCCATCCGTAAGATGCTTTTCTGTGACTGGTGAGTACTC
AACCAAGTCATTCTGAGAATAGTGTATGCGGCGACCGAGTTGCTCTTGCCCGGCGTCAATACGGGATAAT
ACCGCGCCACATAGCAGAACTTTAAAAGTGCTCATCATTGGAAAACGTTCTTCGGGGCGAAAACTCTCAA
GGATCTTACCGCTGTTGAGATCCAGTTCGATGTAACCCACTCGTGCACCCAACTGATCTTCAGCATCTTT
TACTTTCACCAGCGTTTCTGGGTGAGCAAAAACAGGAAGGCAAAATGCCGCAAAAAAGGGAATAAGGGCG
ACACGGAAATGTTGAATACTCATACTCTTCCTTTTTCAATATTATTGAAGCATTTATCAGGGTTATTGTC
TCATGAGCGGATACATATTTGAATGTATTTAGAAAAATAAACAAATAGGGGTTCCGCGCACATTTCCCCG
AAAAGTGCCACCTAAATTGTAAGCGTTAATATTTTGTTAAAATTCGCGTTAAATTTTTGTTAAATCAGCT
CATTTTTTAACCAATAGGCCGAAATCGGCAAAATCCCTTATAAATCAAAAGAATAGACCGAGATAGGGT
[37 nt withheld, positions 13688-13724]
AAAGAACGTGGACTCCAACGTCAAAGG
[49 nt withheld, positions 13752-13800]
T
[91 nt withheld, positions 13802-13892]
G
[124 nt withheld, positions 13894-14017]
CCCATTCGCCATTCAGGCTGCGCAACTGTTGGGAAGGGCGATCGGTGCGGGCCTCTTCGCTATTACGCCA
GCTGGCGAAAGGGGGATGTGCTGCAAGGCGATTAAGTTGGGTAACGCCAGGGTTTTCCCAGTCACGACGT
TGTAAAACGACGGCCAGTGAATTGTAATACGACTCACTATAGGGCGAATTGGGTACGTACCGGGCCCCTA
GTATGTATGTAAGTTAATAAAACCCATTTTTGCGGAAAGTAGATAAAAAAAACATTTTTTTTTTTTACTG
CACTGGATATCATTGAACTTATCTGATCAGTTTTAAATTTACTTCGATCCAAGGGTATTTGATGTACCAG
GTTCTTTCGATTACCTCTCACTCAAAATGACATTCCACTCAAAGTCAGCGCTGTTTGCCTCCTTCTCTGT
CCACAGAAATATCGCCGTCTCTTTCGCCGCTGCGTCCGCTATCTCTTTCGCCACCGTTTGTAGCGTTACG
TAGCGTCAATGTCCGCCTTCAGTTGCATTTTGTCAGCGGTTTCGTGACGAAGCTCCAAGCGGTTTACGCC
ATCAATTAAACACAAAGTGCTGTGCCAAAACTCCTCTCGCTTCTTATTTTTGTTTGTTTTTTGAGTGATT
GGGGTGGTGATTGGTTTTGGGTGGGTAAGCAGGGGAAAGTGTGAAAAATCCCGGCAATGGGCCAAGAGGA
TCAGGAGCTATTAATTCGCGGAGGCAGCAAACACCCATCTGCCGAGCATCTGAACAATGTGAGTAGTACA
TGTGCATACATCTTAAGTTCACTTGATCTATAGGAACTGCGATTGCAACATCAAATTGTCTGCGGCGTGA
GAACTGCGACCCACAAAAATCCCAAACCGCAATTGCACAAACAAATAGTGACACGAAACAGATTATTCTG
GTAGCTGTTCTCGCTATATAAGACAATTTTTGAGATCATATCATGATCAAGACATCTAAAGGCATTCATT
TTCGACTATATTCTTTTTTACAAAAAATATAACAACCAGATATTTTAAGCTGATCCTAGATGCACAAAAA
ATAAATAAAAGTATAAACCTACTTCGTAGGATACTTCGGGGTACTTTTTGTTCGGGGTTAGATGAGCATA
ACGCTTGTAGTTGATATTTGAGATCCCCTATCATTGCAGGGTGACAGCGGAGCGGCTTCGCAGAGCTGCA
TTAACCAGGGCTTCGGGCAGGCCAAAAACTACGGCACGCTCCGGCCACCCAGTCCGCCGGAGGACTCCGG
TTCAGGGAGCGGCCAACTAGCCGAGAACCTCACCTATGCCTGGCACAATATGGACATCTTTGGGGCGGTC
AATCAGCCGGGCTCCGGATGGCGGCAGCTGGTCAACCGGACACGCGGACTATTCTGCAACGAGCGACACA
TACCGGCGCCCAGGAAACATTTGCTCAAGAACGGTGAGTTTCTATTCGCAGTCGGCTGATCTGTGTGAAA
TCTTAATAAAGGGTCCAATTACCAATTTGAAACTCAGTTTGCGGCGTGGCCTATCCGGGCGAACTTTTGG
CCGTGATGGGCAGTTCCGGTGCCGGAAAGACGACCCTGCTGAATGCCCTTGCCTTTCGATCGCCGCAGGG
CATCCAAGTATCGCCATCCGGGATGCGACTGCTCAATGGCCAACCTGTGGACGCCAAGGAGATGCAGGCC
AGGTGCGCCTATGTCCAGCAGGATGACCTCTTTATCGGCTCCCTAACGGCCAGGGAACACCTGATTTTCC
AAGCCATGGTGCGGATGCCACGACATCTGACCTATCGGCAGCGAGTGGCCCGCGTGGATCAGGTGATCCA
GGAGCTTTCGCTCAGCAAATGTCAGCACACGATCATCGGTGTGCCCGGCAGGGTGAAAGGTCTGTCCGGC
GGAGAAAGGAAGCGTCTGGCATTCGCCTCCGAGGCTCTAACCGATCCGCCGCTTCTGATCTGCGATGAGC
CCACCTCCGGACTGGACTCCTTTACCGCCCACAGCGTCGTCCAGGTGCTGAAGAAGCTGTCGCAGAAGGG
CAAGACCGTCATCCTGACCATTCATCAGCCGTCTTCCGAGCTGTTTGAGCTCTTTGACAAGATCCTTCTG
ATGGCCGAGGGCAGGGTAGCTTTCTTGGGCACTCCCAGCGAAGCCGTCGACTTCTTTTCCTAGTGAGTTC
GATGTGTTTATTAAGGGTATCTAGTATTACATAACATCTCAACTCCTATCCAGCGTGGGTGCCCAGTGTC
CTACCAACTACAATCCGGCGGACTTTTACGTACAGGTGTTGGCCGTTGTGCCCGGACGGGAGATCGAGTC
CCGTGATCGGATCGCCAAGATATGCGACAATTTTGCCATTAGCAAAGTAGCCCGGGATATGGAGCAGTTG
TTGGCCACCAAAAATCTGGAGAAGCCACTGGAGCAGCCGGAGAATGGGTACACCTACAAGGCCACCTGGT
TCATGCAGTTCCGGGCGGTCCTGTGGCGATCCTGGCTGTCGGTGCTCAAGGAACCACTCCTCGTAAAAGT
GCGACTTATTCAGACAACGGTGAGTGGTTCCAGTGGAAACAAATGATATAACGCTTACAATTCTTGGAAA
CAAATTCGCTAGATTTTAGATAGAATTGCCTGATTCCACACCCTTCTTAGTTTTTTTCAATGAGATGTAT
AGTTTATAGTTTTGCAGAAGATAAATAAATTTCATTTAACTCGCGAATATTAATGAGATGCGAGTAACAT
TTTAATTTGCAGATGGTTGCCATCTTGATTGGCCTCATCTTTTTGGGCCAACAACTCACGCAAGTGGGTG
TGATGAATATCAACGGAGCCATCTTCCTCTTCCTGACCAACATGACCTTTCAAAACGTCTTTGCCACGAT
AAATGTAAGTCATGTTTAGAATACATTTGCATTTCAATAATTTACTAACTTTCTAATGAATCGATTCGAT
TTAGGTGTTCACCTCAGAGCTGCCAGTTTTTATGAGGGAGGCCCGAAGTCGACTTTATCGCTGTGACACA
TACTTTCTGGGCAAAACGATTGCCGAATTGCCGCTTTTTCTCACAGTGCCACTGGTCTTCACGGCGATTG
CCTATCCGATGATCGGACTGCGGGCCGGAGTGCTGCACTTCTTCAACTGCCTGGCGCTGGTCACTCTGGT
GGCCAATGTGTCAACGTCCTTCGGATATCTAATATCCTGCGCCAGCTCCTCGACCTCGATGGCGCTGTCT
GTGGGTCCGCCGGTTATCATACCATTCCTGCTCTTTGGCGGCTTCTTCTTGAACTCGGGCTCGGTGCCAG
TATACCTCAAATGGTTGTCGTACCTCTCATGGTTCCGTTACGCCAACGAGGGTCTGCTGATTAACCAATG
GGCGGACGTGGAGCCGGGCGAAATTAGCTGCACATCGTCGAACACCACGTGCCCCAGTTCGGGCAAGGTC
ATCCTGGAGACGCTTAACTTCTCCGCCGCCGATCTGCCGCTGGACTACGTGGGTCTGGCCATTCTCATCG
TGAGCTTCCGGGTGCTCGCATATCTGGCTCTAAGACTTCGGGCCCGACGCAAGGAGTAGCCGACATATAT
CCGAAATAACTGCTTGTTTTTTTTTTTTACCATTATTACCATCGTGTTTACTGTTTATTGCCCCCTCAAA
AAGCTAATGTAATTATATTTGTGCCAATAAAAACAAGATATGACCTATAGAATACAAGTATTTCCCCTTC
GAACATCCCCACAAGTAGACTTTGGATTTGTCTTCTAACCAAAAGACTTACACACCTGCATACCTTACAT
CAAAAACTCGTTTATCGCTACATAAAACACCGGGATATATTTTTTATATACATACTTTTCAAATCGCGCG
CCCTCTTCATAATTCACCTCCACCACACCACGTTTCGTAGTTGCTCTTTCGCTGTCTCCCACCCGCTCTC
CGCAACACATTCACCTTTTGTTCGACGACCTTGGAGCGACTGTCGTTAGTTCCGCGCGATTCGGTTCGCT
CAAATGGTTCCGAGTGGTTCATTTCGTCTCAATAGAAATTAGTAATAAATATTTGTATGTACAATTTATT
TGCTCCAATATATTTGTATATATTTCCCTCACAGCTATATTTATTCTAATTTAATATTATGACTTTTTAA
GGTAATTTTTTGTGACCTGTTCGGAGTGATTAGCGTTACAATTTGAACTGAAAGTGACATCCAGTGTTTG
TTCCTTGTGTAGATGCATCTCAAAAAAATGGTGGGCATAATAGTGTTGTTTATATATATCAAAAATAACA
ACTATAATAATAAGAATACATTTAATTTAGAAAATGCTTGGATTTCACTGGAACTAGGCTAGCATAACTT
CGTATAATGTATGCTATACGAAGTTATGCTAGCGGATCCTGGCCACGTAATAAGTGTGCGTTGAATTTAT
TCGCAAAAACATTGCATATTTTCGGCAAAGTAAAATTTTGTTGCATACCTTATCAAAAAATAAGTGCTGC
ATACTTTTTAGAGAAACCAAATAATTTTTTATTGCATACCCGTTTTTAATAAAATACATTGCATACCCTC
TTTTAATAAAAAATATTGCATACTTTGACGAAACAAATTTTCGTTGCATACCCAATAAAAGATTATTATA
TTGCATACCCGTTTTTAATAAAATACATTGCATACCCTCTTTTAATAAAAAATATTGCATACGTTGACGA
AACAAATTTTCGTTGCATACCCAATAAAAGATTATTATATTGCATACCTTTTCTTGCCATACCATTTAGC
CGATCAATTGTGCTCGGCAACAGTATATTTGTGGTGTGCCAACCAACAACAGATCTGAATTCGCTTAATT
AAACAAGTTTGTACAAAAAAGCTGAACGAGAAACGTAAAATGATATAAATATCAATATATTAAATTAGAT
TTTGCATAAAAAACAGACTACATAATACTGTAAAACACAACATATCCAGTCACTATGGCGGCCGCATTAG
GCACCCCAGGCTTTACACTTTATGCTTCCGGCTCGTATAATGTGTGGATTTTGAGTTAGGATCCGTCGAG
ATTTTCAGGAGCTAAGGAAGCTAAAATGGAGAAAAAAATCACTGGATATACCACCGTTGATATATCCCAA
TGGCATCGTAAAGAACATTTTGAGGCATTTCAGTCAGTTGCTCAATGTACCTATAACCAGACCGTTCAGC
TGGATATTACGGCCTTTTTAAAGACCGTAAAGAAAAATAAGCACAAGTTTTATCCGGCCTTTATTCACAT
TCTTGCCCGCCTGATGAATGCTCATCCGGAATTCCGTATGGCAATGAAAGACGGTGAGCTGGTGATATGG
GATAGTGTTCACCCTTGTTACACCGTTTTCCATGAGCAAACTGAAACGTTTTCATCGCTCTGGAGTGAAT
ACCACGACGATTTCCGGCAGTTTCTACACATATATTCGCAAGATGTGGCGTGTTACGGTGAAAACCTGGC
CTATTTCCCTAAAGGGTTTATTGAGAATATGTTTTTCGTCTCAGCCAATCCCTGGGTGAGTTTCACCAGT
TTTGATTTAAACGTGGCCAATATGGACAACTTCTTCGCCCCCGTTTTCACCATGGGCAAATATTATACGC
AAGGCGACAAGGTGCTGATGCCGCTGGCGATTCAGGTTCATCATGCCGTTTGTGATGGCTTCCATGTCGG
CAGAATGCTTAATGAATTACAACAGTACTGCGATGAGTGGCAGGGCGGGGCGTAAACGCGTGGATCCGGC
TTACTAAAAGCCAGATAACAGTATGCGTATTTGCGCGCTGATTTTTGCGGTATAAGAATATATACTGATA
TGTATACCCGAAGTATGTCAAAAAGAGGTATGCTATGAAGCAGCGTATTACAGTGACAGTTGACAGCGAC
AGCTATCAGTTGCTCAAGGCATATATGATGTCAATATCTCCGGTCTGGTAAGCACAACCATGCAGAATGA
AGCCCGTCGTCTGCGTGCCGAACGCTGGAAAGCGGAAAATCAGGAAGGGATGGCTGAGGTCGCCCGGTTT
ATTGAAATGAACGGCTCTTTTGCTGACGAGAACAGGGGCTGGTGAAATGCAGTTTAAGGTTTACACCTAT
AAAAGAGAGAGCCGTTATCGTCTGTTTGTGGATGTACAGAGTGATATTATTGACACGCCCGGGCGACGGA
TGGTGATCCCCCTGGCCAGTGCACGTCTGCTGTCAGATAAAGTCTCCCGTGAACTTTACCCGGTGGTGCA
TATCGGGGATGAAAGCTGGCGCATGATGACCACCGATATGGCCAGTGTGCCGGTCTCCGTTATCGGGGAA
GAAGTGGCTGATCTCAGCCACCGCGAAAATGACATCAAAAACGCCATTAACCTGATGTTCTGGGGAATAT
AAATGTCAGGCTCCCTTATACACAGCCAGTCTGCAGGTCGACCATAGTGACTGGATATGTTGTGTTTTAC
AGTATTATGTAGTCTGTTTTTTATGCAAAATCTAATTTAATATATTGATATTTATATCATTTTACGTTTC
TCGTTCAGCTTTCTTGTACAAAGTGGTGATAAACGGCCGGCCGAGCTCGCCCGGGGATCGAGCGCAGCGG
TATAAAAGGGCGCGGGGTGGCTGAGAGCATCAGTTGTGAATGAATGTTCGAGCCGAGCAGACGTGCCGCT
GCCTTCGTTAATATCCTTTGAATAAGCCAACTTTGAATCACAAGACGCATACCAAACGGTACCAGATCTA
AAAGGTAGGTTCAACCACTGATGCCTAGGCACACCGAAACGACTAACCCTAATTCTTATCCTTTACTTCA
GGCGGCCGCGTTAAACAACTTAAAAAAAAAAATCAAAATGAAGCTGCTGAGTAGTATTGAACAAGCGTGT
GACATATGCCGACTTAAGAAGCTGAAGTGCAGCAAGGAAAAGCCGAAGTGCGCCAAATGTCTTAAGAACA
ATTGGGAGTGCCGGTACTCGCCAAAGACGAAGCGAAGCCCTTTGACACGCGCTCATTTGACTGAAGTGGA
GAGTCGCCTGGAGCGCCTTGAGCAGTTGTTCCTCCTCATTTTTCCCCGTGAAGACCTCGACATGATACTG
AAGATGGATAGTCTCCAAGATATTAAGGCCCTGCTCACTGGCCTGTTTGTTCAGGATAACGTCAACAAGG
ATGCCGTGACGGACCGCCTTGCCTCGGTGGAGACAGATATGCCACTTACCTTGCGGCAGCATCGCATCTC
GGCTACCAGCAGTAGTGAAGAAAGTTCCAATAAGGGTCAACGGCAACTGACGGTATCGATCGACAGTGCG
GCCCACCACGACAACAGCACCATTCCACTGGACTTCATGCCTCGTGACGCACTGCATGGATTTGACTGGA
GCGAGGAGGATGATATGAGCGACGGACTCCCATTCCTGAAGACCGACCCCAATAACAATGGTTTCTTTGG
CGACGGCAGCCTGCTGTGTATCCTGCGAAGTATTGGTTTTAAGCCGGAAAATTACACGAACAGTAATGTC
AATCGTCTTCCCACAATGATCACCGACCGTTACACGCTGGCCAGTCGCAGTACTACAAGCCGCCTGCTGC
AAAGCTATCTTAACAACTTCCACCCCTACTGCCCCATAGTGCATAGTCCTACTCTCATGATGCTTTACAA
CAATCAGATTGAGATAGCATCGAAGGACCAGTGGCAGATCCTCTTCAACTGCATTCTCGCCATCGGCGCT
TGGTGTATTGAAGGCGAGAGCACAGATATCGACGTGTTTTACTATCAAAACGCCAAGTCGCACCTCACCT
CGAAGGTCTTCGAAAGTGGAAGCATTATCCTCGTGACAGCCCTCCATCTGCTGAGTCGTTATACCCAGTG
GCGTCAGAAAACTAATACATCCTACAACTTTCATTCGTTCAGCATTCGGATGGCGATTAGCCTGGGACTT
AATCGTGACCTCCCAAGTAGCTTCAGCGATTCGTCGATCCTGGAACAGCGCCGGAGGATTTGGTGGAGTG
TGTACAGCTGGGAGATCCAGCTGTCCCTCTTGTACGGACGCAGCATTCAGCTGAGTCAGAACACGATTTC
CTTCCCGTCCAGCGTGGACGACGTTCAACGGACAACTACGGGCCCGACCATCTACCACGGTATCATTGAG
ACGGCCCGCTTGCTTCAAGTGTTTACGAAGATTTATGAGCTGGATAAGACAGTGACCGCGGAGAAGAGTC
CGATCTGCGCCAAGAAATGCCTGATGATCTGCAATGAGATAGAGGAGGTGAGCCGCCAGGCACCCAAGTT
CCTGCAGATGGACATAAGCACTACGGCGCTGACTAATCTCCTCAAAGAACACCCCTGGCTGAGTTTCACC
CGCTTCGAGCTGAAGTGGAAACAGCTGAGTCTGATTATATACGTTTTGCGGGACTTTTTCACAAATTTTA
CGCAGAAGAAGTCGCAGCTTGAGCAAGATCAGAACGACCATCAGTCCTACGAGGTAAAGAGGTGCAGCAT
AATGCTCTCCGACGCAGCCCAGCGCACCGTGATGTCGGTGTCGTCCTATATGGACAACCATAATGTGACC
CCTTATTTCGCCTGGAATTGCTCCTACTATTTGTTCAACGCCGTGTTGGTCCCAATCAAGACTCTTCTGA
GCAACTCCAAATCGAACGCCGAGAATAACGAGACAGCACAGCTCTTGCAGCAAATTAACACCGTGTTGAT
GCTGTTGAAGAAACTCGCTACATTCAAGATTCAGACTTGCGAAAAGTACATCCAGGTGTTGGAAGAGGTG
TGCGCCCCATTCCTTCTTTCGCAATGCGCAATTCCCCTCCCGCACATAAGTTACAATAATTCCAACGGCT
CCGCTATCAAGAATATCGTCGGCTCCGCTACAATCGCGCAGTATCCCACGCTGCCTGAGGAAAATGTTAA
CAACATATCGGTGAAGTATGTAAGTCCAGGCAGCGTCGGCCCGAGCCCTGTGCCGCTGAAAAGCGGAGCC
TCCTTCAGCGATCTGGTCAAGCTGCTCAGCAACCGCCCACCATCCCGCAACTCCCCTGTCACTATACCCC
GATCGACCCCGTCGCATCGTAGCGTTACCCCATTCCTGGGACAACAGCAGCAACTGCAGAGTCTGGTGCC
ACTTACGCCCTCGGCATTGTTTGGCGGAGCCAACTTCAACCAGAGTGGTAACATTGCGGACAGCTCCTTG
AGCTTCACGTTTACCAACAGCTCCAACGGTCCAAACTTGATCACGACTCAGACAAACTCCCAGGCATTGT
CCCAGCCCATTGCCAGCTCGAATGTGCATGATAACTTTATGAATAATGAAATTACTGCCTCCAAGATTGA
CGACGGCAACAACAGCAAGCCCCTTTCCCCAGGCTGGACTGACCAGACGGCCTACAATGCTTTCGGTATC
ACCACTGGCATGTTCAACACCACAACGATGGACGACGTATATAACTATCTTTTTGATGATGAGGATACTC
CACCGAACCCAAAGAAGGAGTAGCCTGCAGGAATGAATCGTTTTTAAAATAACAAATCAATTGTTTTATA
ATATTCGTACGATTCTTTGATTATGTAATAAAATGTGATCATTAGGAAGATTACGAAAAATATAAAAAAT
ATGAGTTCTGTGTGTATAACAAATGCTGTAAACGCCACAATTGTGTTTGTTGCAAATAAACCCATGATTA
TTTGATTAAAATTGTTGTTTTCTTTGTTCATAGACAATAGTGTGTTTTGCCTAAACGTGTACTGCATAAA
CTCCATGCGAGTGTATAGCGAGCTAGTGGCTAACGCTTGCCCCACCAAAGTAGATTCGTCAAAATCCTCA
ATTTCATCACCCTCCTCCAAGTTTAACATTTGGCCGTCGGAATTAACTTCTAAAGATGCCACATAATCTA
ATAAATGAAATAGAGATTCAAACGTGGCGTCATCGTCCGTTTCGACCATTTCCGAAAAGAACTCGGGCAT
AAACTCTATGATTTCTCTGGACGTGGTGTTGTCGAAACTCTCAAAGTACGCAGTCAGGAACGTGCGCGAC
ATGTCGTCGGGAAACTCGCGCGGAAACATGTTGTTGTAACCGAACGGGTCCCATAGCGCCAAAACCAAAT
CTGCCAGCGTCAATAGAATGAGCACGATGCCGACAATGGAGCTGGCTTGGATAGCGATTCGAGTTAACTC
TAGAAGATCTTGGCCACGTAATAAGTGTGCGTTGAATTTATTCGCAAAAACATTGCATATTTTCGGCAAA
GTAAAATTTTGTTGCATACCTTATCAAAAAATAAGTGCTGCATACTTTTTAGAGAAACCAAATAATTTTT
TATTGCATACCCGTTTTTAATAAAATACATTGCATACCCTCTTTTAATAAAAAATATTGCATACTTTGAC
GAAACAAATTTTCGTTGCATACCCAATAAAAGATTATTATATTGCATACCCGTTTTTAATAAAATACATT
GCATACCCTCTTTTAATAAAAAATATTGCATACGTTGACGAAACAAATTTTCGTTGCATACCCAATAAAA
GATTATTATATTGCATACCTTTTCTTGCCATACCATTTAGCCGATCAATTGTGCTCGGCAACAGTATATT
TGTGGTGTGCCAACCAACAACGGATCCACTAGTGTCGACGATGTAGGTCACGGTCTCGAAGCCGCGGTGC
GGGTGCCAGGGCGTGCCCTTGGGCTCCCCGGGCGCGTACTCCACCTCACCCATCTGGTCCATCATGATGA
ACGGGTCGAGGTGGCGGTAGTTGATCCCGGCGAACGCGCGGCGCACCGGGAAGCCCTCGCCCTCGAAACC
GCTGGGCGCGGTGGTCACGGTGAGCACGGGACGTGCGACGGCGTCGGCGGGTGCGGATACGCGGGGCAGC
GTCAGCGGGTTCTCGACGGTCACGGCGGGCATGTCGACACTAGTTCTAGCCAGCTTTTGTTCCCTTTAGT
GAGGGTTAATTTCGAGCTTGGCGTAATCATGGTCATAGCTGTTTCCTGTGTGAAATTGTTATCCGCTCAC
AATTCCACACAACATACGAGCCGGAAGCATAAAGTGTAAAGCCTGGGGTGCCTAATGAGTGAGCTAACTC
ACATTAATTGCGTTGCGCTCACTGCCCGCTTTCCAGTCGGGAAACCTGTCGTGCCAGCTGCATTAATGAA
TCGGCCAACGCGCGGGGAGAGGCGGTTTGCGTATTGGGCGCTCTTCCGCTTCCTCGCTCACTGACTCGCT
GCGCTCGGTCGTTCGGCTGCGGCGAGCGGTATCAGCTCACTCAAAGGCGGTAATACGGTTATCCACAGAA
TCAGGGGATAACGCAGGAAAGAACATGTGAGCAAAAGGCCAGCAAAAGGCCAGGAACCGTAAAAAGGCCG
CGTTGCTGGCGTTTTTCCATAGGCTCCGCCCCCCTGACGAGCATCACAAAAATCGACGCTCAAGTCAGAG
GTGGCGAAACCCGACAGGACTATAAAGATACCAGGCGTTTCCCCCTGGAAGCTCCCTCGTGCGCTCTCCT
GTTCCGACCCTGCCGCTTACCGGATACCTGTCCGCCTTTCTCCCTTCGGGAAGCGTGGCGCTTTCTCATA
GCTCACGCTGTAGGTATCTCAGTTCGGTGTAGGTCGTTCGCTCCAAGCTGGGCTGTGTGCACGAACCCCC
CGTTCAGCCCGACCGCTGCGCCTTATCCGGTAACTATCGTCTTGAGTCCAACCCGGTAAGACACGACTTA
TCGCCACTGGCAGCAGCCACTGGTAACAGGATTAGCAGAGCGAGGTATGTAGGCGGTGCTACAGAGTTCT
TGAAGTGGTGGCCTAACTACGGCTACACTAGAAGAACAGTATTTGGTATCTGCGCTCTGCTGAAGCCAGT
TACCTTCGGAAAAAGAGTTGGTAGCTCTTGATCCGGCAAACAAACCACCGCTGGTAGCGGTGGTTTTTTT
GTTTGCAAGCAGCAGATTACGCGCAGAAAAAAAGGATCTCAAGAAGATCCTTTGATCTTTTCTACGGGGT
CTGACGCTCAGTGGAACGAAAACTCACGTTAAGGGATTTTGGTCATGAGATTATCAAAAAGGATCTTCAC
CTAGATCCTTTTAAATTAAAAATGAAGTTTTAAATCAATCTAAAGTATATATGAGTAAACTTGGTCTGAC
AGTTACCAATGCTTAATCAGTGAGGCACCTATCTCAGCGATCTGTCTATTTCGTTCATCCATAGTTGCCT
GACTCCCCGTCGTGTAGATAACTACGATACGGGAGGGCTTACCATCTGGCCCCAGTGCTGCAATGATACC
GCGAGACCCACGCTCACCGGCTCCAGATTTATCAGCAATAAACCAGCCAGCCGGAAGGGCCGAGCGCAGA
AGTGGTCCTGCAACTTTATCCGCCTCCATCCAGTCTATTAATTGTTGCCGGGAAGCTAGAGTAAGTAGTT
CGCCAGTTAATAGTTTGCGCAACGTTGTTGCCATTGCTACAGGCATCGTGGTGTCACGCTCGTCGTTTGG
TATGGCTTCATTCAGCTCCGGTTCCCAACGATCAAGGCGAGTTACATGATCCCCCATGTTGTGCAAAAAA
GCGGTTAGCTCCTTCGGTCCTCCGATCGTTGTCAGAAGTAAGTTGGCCGCAGTGTTATCACTCATGGTTA
TGGCAGCACTGCATAATTCTCTTACTGTCATGCCATCCGTAAGATGCTTTTCTGTGACTGGTGAGTACTC
AACCAAGTCATTCTGAGAATAGTGTATGCGGCGACCGAGTTGCTCTTGCCCGGCGTCAATACGGGATAAT
ACCGCGCCACATAGCAGAACTTTAAAAGTGCTCATCATTGGAAAACGTTCTTCGGGGCGAAAACTCTCAA
GGATCTTACCGCTGTTGAGATCCAGTTCGATGTAACCCACTCGTGCACCCAACTGATCTTCAGCATCTTT
TACTTTCACCAGCGTTTCTGGGTGAGCAAAAACAGGAAGGCAAAATGCCGCAAAAAAGGGAATAAGGGCG
ACACGGAAATGTTGAATACTCATACTCTTCCTTTTTCAATATTATTGAAGCATTTATCAGGGTTATTGTC
TCATGAGCGGATACATATTTGAATGTATTTAGAAAAATAAACAAATAGGGGTTCCGCGCACATTTCCCCG
AAAAGTGCCAC
Features (pLannotate 1.2.2; 52 found; start..end, strand, type, name):
     30..458     -  rep_origin     f1 ori (sequence partly withheld): f1 bacteriophage origin of replication; arrow indicates direction of (+) strand synthesis
    463..620     -  CDS            lacZα (fragment): LacZα fragment of β-galactosidase; lacZ fragment
    623..641     +  promoter       T7 promoter: promoter for bacteriophage T7 RNA polymerase
    666..4785    +  gene           mini-white: white; This modified version of the white gene lacks part of the first intron.
   4792..4825    -  protein_bind   loxP: Cre-mediated recombination occurs in the 8-bp core sequence (GCATACAT). Cre recombinase
   4838..5268    +  protein_bind   gypsy insulator: chromatin insulator from Drosophila Su(Hw), CP190, and Mod(mdg4)67.2
   5291..5415    +  protein_bind   attR1: mutant version of attR; recombination site for the Gateway® LR reaction LR Clonase™
   5440..5470    +  promoter       lac UV5 promoter: E. coli lac promoter with an "up" mutation
   5494..5523    +  promoter       cat promoter (fragment): promoter of the E. coli cat gene encoding chloramphenicol acetyltransferase
   5524..6183    +  CDS            CmR: chloramphenicol acetyltransferase; cat; confers resistance to chloramphenicol
   6362..6520    +  CDS            ccdA (fragment): CCDA_ECO57 - Also known as H, letA. Experimental evidence at protein level: Swiss-Prot protein existence level 1. Antitoxin component of a type II toxin-antitoxin (TA) system which inhibits the post-segregational killing (PSK) of plasmid-free cells, also referred to as a plasmid addiction system. Binds to and blocks the activity of CcdB; will also remove bound CcdB protein from the CcdB-GyrA complex by forming a CcdA-CcdB complex, a process termed rejuvenation. Functions as a transcriptional corepressor for the ccdAB operon, repression also requires CcdB (By similarity). From Escherichia coli
   6525..6827    +  CDS            ccdB: CCDB_ECOLI - Also known as G, letB, letD. Experimental evidence at protein level: Swiss-Prot protein existence level 1. Toxic component of a type II toxin-antitoxin (TA) system, functioning in plasmid maintainence. Responsible for the post- segregational killing (PSK) of plasmid-free cells, also referred to as a plasmid addiction system. Half-life of over 2 hours. Cell killing by CcdB is accompanied by filamentation, defects in chromosome and plasmid segregation, defects in cell division, formation of anucleate cells, decreased DNA synthesis and plasmid loss. Interferes with the activity of DN
   6871..6995    -  protein_bind   attR2: mutant version of attR; recombination site for the Gateway® LR reaction LR Clonase™
   7183..7249    +  intron         Mhc intron: modified Drosophila myosin heavy chain intron 16 (Pfeiffer et al., 2010)
   7286..9928    +  CDS            GAL4: GAL4_YEAST - Experimental evidence at protein level: Swiss-Prot protein existence level 1. This protein is a positive regulator for the gene expression of the galactose-induced genes such as GAL1, GAL2, GAL7, GAL10, and MEL1 which code for the enzymes used to convert galactose to glucose. It recognizes a 17 base pair sequence in (5'-CGGRNNRCYNYNCNCCG-3') the upstream activating sequence (UAS-G) of these genes. From Saccharomyces cerevisiae (strain ATCC 204508 / S288c) (Baker's yeast).
   9955..10605   -  CDS            P74 (fragment): PIF0_NPVAC - Experimental evidence at protein level: Swiss-Prot protein existence level 1. Plays an essential role for oral infectivity of occlusion- derived virus (ODV) and functions also in host midgut attachment and fusion by binding to a specific host receptor. From Autographa californica nuclear polyhedrosis virus (AcMNPV).
  10619..11049   +  protein_bind   gypsy insulator: chromatin insulator from Drosophila Su(Hw), CP190, and Mod(mdg4)67.2
  11083..11152   +  protein_bind   attB: attB site for the φC31 integrase (Groth et al., 2000) phage φC31 integrase
  11371..11389   -  promoter       T3 promoter: promoter for bacteriophage T3 RNA polymerase
  11432..11454   -  protein_bind   lac operator (fragment): The lac repressor binds to the lac operator to inhibit transcription in E. coli. This inhibition can be relieved by adding lactose or isopropyl-β-D-thiogalactopyranoside (IPTG). lac repressor encoded by lacI
  11458..11488   -  promoter       lac promoter: promoter for the E. coli lac operon
  11503..11524   -  protein_bind   CAP binding site: CAP binding activates transcription in the presence of cAMP. E. coli catabolite activator protein
  11537..11629   -  CDS            lacI (fragment): lac repressor; lacI; The lac repressor binds to the lac operator to inhibit transcription in E. coli. This inhibition can be relieved by adding lactose or isopropyl-β-D-thiogalactopyranoside (IPTG).
  11812..12400   -  rep_origin     ori: high-copy-number ColE1/pMB1/pBR322/pUC origin of replication
  12571..13431   -  CDS            AmpR: β-lactamase; bla; confers resistance to ampicillin, carbenicillin, and related antibiotics
  13432..13536   -  promoter       AmpR promoter: bla
  13589..14017   -  rep_origin     f1 ori (sequence partly withheld): f1 bacteriophage origin of replication; arrow indicates direction of (+) strand synthesis
  14022..14179   -  CDS            lacZα (fragment): LacZα fragment of β-galactosidase; lacZ fragment
  14182..14200   +  promoter       T7 promoter: promoter for bacteriophage T7 RNA polymerase
  14225..18344   +  gene           mini-white: white; This modified version of the white gene lacks part of the first intron.
  18351..18384   -  protein_bind   loxP: Cre-mediated recombination occurs in the 8-bp core sequence (GCATACAT). Cre recombinase
  18397..18827   +  protein_bind   gypsy insulator: chromatin insulator from Drosophila Su(Hw), CP190, and Mod(mdg4)67.2
  18850..18974   +  protein_bind   attR1: mutant version of attR; recombination site for the Gateway® LR reaction LR Clonase™
  18999..19029   +  promoter       lac UV5 promoter: E. coli lac promoter with an "up" mutation
  19053..19082   +  promoter       cat promoter (fragment): promoter of the E. coli cat gene encoding chloramphenicol acetyltransferase
  19083..19742   +  CDS            CmR: chloramphenicol acetyltransferase; cat; confers resistance to chloramphenicol
  19921..20079   +  CDS            ccdA (fragment): CCDA_ECO57 - Also known as H, letA. Experimental evidence at protein level: Swiss-Prot protein existence level 1. Antitoxin component of a type II toxin-antitoxin (TA) system which inhibits the post-segregational killing (PSK) of plasmid-free cells, also referred to as a plasmid addiction system. Binds to and blocks the activity of CcdB; will also remove bound CcdB protein from the CcdB-GyrA complex by forming a CcdA-CcdB complex, a process termed rejuvenation. Functions as a transcriptional corepressor for the ccdAB operon, repression also requires CcdB (By similarity). From Escherichia coli
  20084..20386   +  CDS            ccdB: CCDB_ECOLI - Also known as G, letB, letD. Experimental evidence at protein level: Swiss-Prot protein existence level 1. Toxic component of a type II toxin-antitoxin (TA) system, functioning in plasmid maintainence. Responsible for the post- segregational killing (PSK) of plasmid-free cells, also referred to as a plasmid addiction system. Half-life of over 2 hours. Cell killing by CcdB is accompanied by filamentation, defects in chromosome and plasmid segregation, defects in cell division, formation of anucleate cells, decreased DNA synthesis and plasmid loss. Interferes with the activity of DN
  20430..20554   -  protein_bind   attR2: mutant version of attR; recombination site for the Gateway® LR reaction LR Clonase™
  20742..20808   +  intron         Mhc intron: modified Drosophila myosin heavy chain intron 16 (Pfeiffer et al., 2010)
  20845..23487   +  CDS            GAL4: GAL4_YEAST - Experimental evidence at protein level: Swiss-Prot protein existence level 1. This protein is a positive regulator for the gene expression of the galactose-induced genes such as GAL1, GAL2, GAL7, GAL10, and MEL1 which code for the enzymes used to convert galactose to glucose. It recognizes a 17 base pair sequence in (5'-CGGRNNRCYNYNCNCCG-3') the upstream activating sequence (UAS-G) of these genes. From Saccharomyces cerevisiae (strain ATCC 204508 / S288c) (Baker's yeast).
  23514..24164   -  CDS            P74 (fragment): PIF0_NPVAC - Experimental evidence at protein level: Swiss-Prot protein existence level 1. Plays an essential role for oral infectivity of occlusion- derived virus (ODV) and functions also in host midgut attachment and fusion by binding to a specific host receptor. From Autographa californica nuclear polyhedrosis virus (AcMNPV).
  24178..24608   +  protein_bind   gypsy insulator: chromatin insulator from Drosophila Su(Hw), CP190, and Mod(mdg4)67.2
  24642..24711   +  protein_bind   attB: attB site for the φC31 integrase (Groth et al., 2000) phage φC31 integrase
  24930..24948   -  promoter       T3 promoter: promoter for bacteriophage T3 RNA polymerase
  24991..25013   -  protein_bind   lac operator (fragment): The lac repressor binds to the lac operator to inhibit transcription in E. coli. This inhibition can be relieved by adding lactose or isopropyl-β-D-thiogalactopyranoside (IPTG). lac repressor encoded by lacI
  25017..25047   -  promoter       lac promoter: promoter for the E. coli lac operon
  25062..25083   -  protein_bind   CAP binding site: CAP binding activates transcription in the presence of cAMP. E. coli catabolite activator protein
  25096..25188   -  CDS            lacI (fragment): lac repressor; lacI; The lac repressor binds to the lac operator to inhibit transcription in E. coli. This inhibition can be relieved by adding lactose or isopropyl-β-D-thiogalactopyranoside (IPTG).
  25371..25959   -  rep_origin     ori: high-copy-number ColE1/pMB1/pBR322/pUC origin of replication
  26130..26990   -  CDS            AmpR: β-lactamase; bla; confers resistance to ampicillin, carbenicillin, and related antibiotics
  26991..27095   -  promoter       AmpR promoter: bla
