[The description below was written by a language model from this plasmid's Addgene catalogue record and pLannotate feature annotations shown in this document.]
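Description:
pBID2_Gateway>Gal4 is an empty Gateway destination vector on the pBID2 backbone, built for making Drosophila Gal4 driver lines by PhiC31 integrase-mediated site-specific transgenesis. In bacteria it replicates from a high-copy ColE1/pUC-type origin and carries AmpR, with an f1 origin also present. The Gateway cassette contributes chloramphenicol resistance and the ccdB toxin gene, so the unrecombined vector has to be maintained in a ccdB-tolerant strain and ccdB counterselects against it after an LR reaction. In flies, transformants are identified by the mini-white eye-colour marker, and a phiC31 attB site directs integration into genomic attP landing sites. A single loxP site lies next to mini-white.

The payload begins with the attR1–CmR–ccdB–attR2 cassette, which is replaced by a user-supplied enhancer or other gene regulatory fragment from an entry clone. According to the depositor, that fragment then acts on a downstream DSCP synthetic core promoter, which drives a Syn21 translational enhancer, the yeast Gal4 transcription factor (recorded as the Gal4.2 version) and a p10 3' UTR. The feature table does not label DSCP or Syn21, but it shows a modified Mhc intron upstream of the GAL4 coding sequence. It also shows an AcMNPV-derived fragment after GAL4, annotated as P74, in the position where the baculoviral p10 terminator region would be expected. Gypsy insulators flank the whole unit to make expression more uniform across insertion sites. The resulting lines express Gal4 in the pattern set by the inserted sequence, for activating UAS transgenes.

The annotated sequence record is 27,118 nt and contains every feature twice in the same order. This is about double the stated 13,560 bp, which suggests a duplicated or dimeric assembly rather than the true monomer.
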