Addgene plasmid #173726: pBID2_Gateway>Gal4
Purpose: (Empty Backbone) Drosophila Gal4 expression under introduced sequence control, PhiC31 transgenesis
Depositing lab: Brian McCabe. Depositing organization: Swiss Federal Institute of Technology (EPFL). Publication: Tools for synchronous temporal control of independent transgenes in discrete Drosophila tissues. Ruchti E, McCabe BD. bioRxiv 2026.02.02.703225 10.64898/2026.02.02.703225.
Backbone
  Vector backbone: pBID2
  Backbone manufacturer: Evelyne Ruchti and Brian McCabe
  Backbone size (bp): 13560
  Vector type: Insect Expression ; Gateway Destination vector
  Selectable markers: Drosophila mini-white
Growth in bacteria
  Bacterial resistance: Chloramphenicol and Ampicillin, 25 & 100 μg/mL
  Growth temperature: 37°C
  Growth strain: ccdB Survival
  Copy number: High Copy
Gene/Insert
  Gene/Insert name: None
  Mutation: Gal4.2
Terms and licenses: Academic/Nonprofit Terms; Industry Terms: Not Available to Industry
Depositor comments: The insert begins with a Gateway attR destination cloning cassette (for insertion of gene regulatory sequences), followed by a DSCP synthetic core promoter, a Syn21 translation enhancer, a Gal4 transcription factor followed by a p10 3' untranslated region. The insert is flanked by Gypsy insulator sequences to enable more homogeneous transgene expression at diverse genetic insertion sites. The backbone includes a phiC31 attB sequence for targeted transgenesis and a mini-white gene to allow transgene selection. w uniform transghenes expression. Please visit https://doi.org/10.64898/2026.02.02.703225 for bioRxiv preprint.
How to cite: pBID2_Gateway>Gal4 was a gift from Brian McCabe (Addgene plasmid # 173726 ; http://n2t.net/addgene:173726 ; RRID:Addgene_173726)
